Addgene plasmid #114372: pAAV-EF1α-FRT-FLEX-GtACR2-EYFP-Nlgn1C
Purpose: expresses Flpo recombinase-dependent GtACR2-Nlgn1C, which targets GtACR2 to the somatodendritic compartment
Depositing lab: Mingshan Xue. Depositing organization: Baylor College of Medicine. Publication: Targeting light-gated chloride channels to neuronal somatodendritic domain reduces their excitatory effect in the axon. Messier JE, Chen H, Cai ZL, Xue M. Elife. 2018 Aug 9;7. pii: 38506. doi: 10.7554/eLife.38506. PubMed 30091701.
Backbone
  Vector backbone: pAAV
  Backbone size w/o insert (bp): 5625
  Total vector size (bp): 7317
  Vector type: Mammalian Expression, AAV
Growth in bacteria
  Bacterial resistance: Ampicillin, 100 μg/mL
  Growth temperature: 37°C
  Growth strain: NEB Stable
  Copy number: Unknown
Gene/Insert
  Gene/Insert name: GtACR2-EYFP-Nlgn1C (alt name: anion channelrhodopsin 2)
  Insert size (bp): 1692
  Entrez Gene: NEWENTRY
  Promoter: Ef1a
  Tag / fusion protein: EYFP (C terminal on insert); Nlgn1C (C terminal on insert)
  Cloning method: Restriction Enzyme; 5′ cloning site PmeI (not destroyed); 3′ cloning site BamHI, NheI (not destroyed)
  Sequencing primers: 5′ TCAAGCCTCAGACAGTGGTTC (Ef1a-F); 3′ CATAGCGTAAAAGGAGCAACA (WPRE-R)
Resource information
  A portion of this plasmid was derived from a plasmid made by: Backbone vector from pAAV-EF1α-FRT-FLEX-GtACR2-EYFP (Addgene #114369)
Terms and licenses: Academic/Nonprofit Terms; Industry Terms: Not Available to Industry
Depositor comments: Please visit https://www.biorxiv.org/content/early/2018/05/25/331165.1 for bioRxiv preprint.
How to cite: pAAV-EF1α-FRT-FLEX-GtACR2-EYFP-Nlgn1C was a gift from Mingshan Xue (Addgene plasmid # 114372 ; http://n2t.net/addgene:114372 ; RRID:Addgene_114372)
