[The description below was written by a language model from this plasmid's Addgene catalogue record and pLannotate feature annotations shown in this document.]
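Description:
pAAV-EF1α-FRT-FLEX-GtACR2-EYFP-Nlgn1C is an AAV transfer plasmid for mammalian (neuronal) expression, about 7.3 kb, built on a pAAV backbone derived from the related pAAV-EF1α-FRT-FLEX-GtACR2-EYFP construct. It is propagated in E. coli through a high-copy ColE1/pUC-type origin and selected with ampicillin via the β-lactamase gene; an f1/M13 phage origin is also present. AAV2 inverted terminal repeats flank the expression cassette and allow it to be packaged into recombinant AAV particles. In the sequencing-derived record the left ITR is detected only as short fragments and the sequence is 10 nt shorter than the depositor's. ITRs are repeat-rich and difficult to sequence, and the recombination-deficient growth strain listed suits such repeats.

The payload is the light-gated chloride channel GtACR2 (anion channelrhodopsin 2) fused at its C terminus to EYFP and then to a neuroligin-1 C-terminal segment (Nlgn1C). The annotation software labels this short segment as a neuroligin-4 homologue fragment, and it leaves the GtACR2 coding region itself unannotated. The fusion lies in reverse orientation relative to the human EF-1α promoter and its intron, between oppositely oriented FRT sites. Only one minimal FRT is annotated on each side, although FLEX designs usually use paired heterotypic sites. Flp or Flpo recombinase inverts the cassette into the sense orientation, so expression is restricted to recombinase-positive cells. A WPRE and the human growth hormone polyadenylation signal downstream enhance transcript stability and processing.

According to the record, the Nlgn1C tag targets GtACR2 to the somatodendritic compartment. The associated work used this targeting to reduce the channel's excitatory effect in axons during optogenetic silencing, with EYFP reporting expression and localisation.
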