Features (pLannotate 1.2.2; 22 found; start..end, strand, type, name):
      1..141     -  repeat_region  AAV2 ITR: inverted terminal repeat of adeno-associated virus serotype 2 inverted
    169..235     +  CDS            small t antigen (fragment): SV40 (simian virus 40) small t antigen
    261..472     +  promoter       EF-1α core promoter: core promoter for human elongation factor EF-1α
    473..581     +  intron         EF-1α intron A (fragment): intron upstream of the start codon of human EF-1α
   1207..1410    +  intron         EF-1α intron A: truncated intron upstream of the start codon of human EF-1α
   1460..1509    -  intron         β-globin intron (fragment): internally truncated intron from human β-globin
   1510..1543    +  protein_bind   FRT (minimal): supports FLP-mediated excision but not integration (Turan and Bode, 2011) FLP recombinase from the Saccharomyces cerevisiae 2μ plasmid
   1572..1661    -  CDS            NLGN4X (fragment): NLGNX_MACMU - Also known as NLGN4. Experimental evidence at transcript level: Swiss-Prot protein existence level 2. Putative neuronal cell surface protein involved in cell-cell- interactions. From Macaca mulatta (Rhesus macaque).
   1668..2381    -  CDS            EYFP: EYFP is a basic (constitutively fluorescent) green/yellow fluorescent protein published in 1996, derived from Aequorea victoria. It is reported to be a very rapidly-maturing weak dimer with high acid sensitivity.
   3334..3384    -  intron         β-globin intron (fragment): internally truncated intron from human β-globin
   3384..3417    -  protein_bind   FRT (minimal): supports FLP-mediated excision but not integration (Turan and Bode, 2011) FLP recombinase from the Saccharomyces cerevisiae 2μ plasmid
   3420..3444    +  misc_feature   MCS (fragment): pBluescript multiple cloning site
   3444..4032    +  misc_feature   WPRE: woodchuck hepatitis virus posttranscriptional regulatory element
   4064..4540    +  polyA_signal   hGH poly(A) signal: human growth hormone polyadenylation signal
   4580..4720    +  repeat_region  AAV2 ITR: inverted terminal repeat of adeno-associated virus serotype 2 inverted
   4725..4776    -  misc_feature   bom (fragment): basis of mobility region from pBR322
   4795..5175    +  rep_origin     M13 ori (sequence partly withheld): M13 bacteriophage origin of replication; arrow indicates direction of (+) strand synthesis
   5251..5300    -  misc_feature   bom (fragment): basis of mobility region from pBR322
   5402..5437    -  CDS            rop (fragment): Rop protein, which maintains plasmids at low copy number; rop
   5532..5636    +  promoter       AmpR promoter: bla
   5637..6497    +  CDS            AmpR: β-lactamase; bla; confers resistance to ampicillin, carbenicillin, and related antibiotics
   6668..7256    +  rep_origin     ori: high-copy-number ColE1/pMB1/pBR322/pUC origin of replication
>Addgene plasmid #114372 | pAAV-EF1α-FRT-FLEX-GtACR2-EYFP-Nlgn1C | depositor full sequence | sequence record 215868 | pAAV-EF1α-FRT-FLEX-GtACR2-EYFP-Nlgn1C sequence 7317 bps
CCTGCAGGCAGCTGCGCGCTCGCTCGCTCACTGAGGCCGCCCGGGCAAAGCCCGGGCGTCGGGCGACCTT
TGGTCGCCCGGCCTCAGTGAGCGAGCGAGCGCGCAGAGAGGGAGTGGCCAACTCCATCACTAGGGGTTCC
TGCGGCCGCACGCGTAAGCTTTGCAAAGATGGATAAAGTTTTAAACAGAGAGGAATCTTTGCAGCTAATG
GACCTTCTAGGTCTTGAAAGGAGTGGGAATTGGCTCCGGTGCCCGTCAGTGGGCAGAGCGCACATCGCCC
ACAGTCCCCGAGAAGTTGGGGGGAGGGGTCGGCAATTGAACCGGTGCCTAGAGAAGGTGGCGCGGGGTAA
ACTGGGAAAGTGATGTCGTGTACTGGCTCCGCCTTTTTCCCGAGGGTGGGGGAGAACCGTATATAAGTGC
AGTAGTCGCCGTGAACGTTCTTTTTCGCAACGGGTTTGCCGCCAGAACACAGGTAAGTGCCGTGTGTGGT
TCCCGCGGGCCTGGCCTCTTTACGGGTTATGGCCCTTGCGTGCCTTGAATTACTTCCACTGGCTGCAGTA
CGTGATTCTTGATCCCGAGCTTCGGGTTGGAAGTGGGTGGGAGAGTTCGAGGCCTTGCGCTTAAGGAGCC
CCTTCGCCTCGTGCTTGAGTTGAGGCCTGGCCTGGGCGCTGGGGCCGCCGCGTGCGAATCTGGTGGCACC
TTCGCGCCTGTCTCGCTGCTTTCGATAAGTCTCTAGCCATTTAAAATTTTTGATGACCTGCTGCGACGCT
TTTTTTCTGGCAAGATAGTCTTGTAAATGCGGGCCAAGATCTGCACACTGGTATTTCGGTTTTTGGGGCC
GCGGGCGGCGACGGGGCCCGTGCGTCCCAGCGCACATGTTCGGCGAGGCGGGGCCTGCGAGCGCGGCCAC
CGAGAATCGGACGGGGGTAGTCTCAAGCTGGCCGGCCTGCTCTGGTGCCTGGCCTCGCGCCGCCGTGTAT
CGCCCCGCCCTGGGCGGCAAGGCTGGCCCGGTCGGCACCAGTTGCGTGAGCGGAAAGATGGCCGCTTCCC
GGCCCTGCTGCAGGGAGCTCAAAATGGAGGACGCGGCGCTCGGGAGAGCGGGCGGGTGAGTCACCCACAC
AAAGGAAAAGGGCCTTTCCGTCCTCAGCCGTCGCTTCATGTGACTCCACGGAGTACCGGGCGCCGTCCAG
GCACCTCGATTAGTTCTCGAGCTTTTGGAGTACGTCGTCTTTAGGTTGGGGGGAGGGGTTTTATGCGATG
GAGTTTCCCCACACTGAGTGGGTGGAGACTGAAGTTAGGCCAGCTTGGCACTTGATGTAATTCTCCTTGG
AATTTGCCCTTTTTGAGTTTGGATCTTGGTTCATTCTCAAGCCTCAGACAGTGGTTCAAAGTTTTTTTCT
TCCATTTCAGGTGTCGTGAGGTACCGAAGTTCCTATTCTATCAGAAGTATAGGAACTTCGCAGAATGGTA
GCTGGATTGTAGCTGCTATTAGCAATATGAAACCTCTTAGAAGTTCCTATTCTCTAGAAAGTATAGGAAC
TTCGAATTCTTACTTGTACAGTTTAAACTCACATGGTTATGGTATTGGGTGTCATCAGGGGAATGTCGTC
TGGGCTTCGGCGCATTGCCAGGGTATAGTCCGGAGGGCATGCTGTCCTCAGCACCACCTTGTACAGCTCG
TCCATGCCGAGAGTGATCCCGGCGGCGGTCACGAACTCCAGCAGGACCATGTGATCGCGCTTCTCGTTGG
GGTCTTTGCTCAGGGCGGACTGGTAGCTCAGGTAGTGGTTGTCGGGCAGCAGCACGGGGCCGTCGCCGAT
GGGGGTGTTCTGCTGGTAGTGGTCGGCGAGCTGCACGCTGCCGTCCTCGATGTTGTGGCGGATCTTGAAG
TTCACCTTGATGCCGTTCTTCTGCTTGTCGGCCATGATATAGACGTTGTGGCTGTTGTAGTTGTACTCCA
GCTTGTGCCCCAGGATGTTGCCGTCCTCCTTGAAGTCGATGCCCTTCAGCTCGATGCGGTTCACCAGGGT
GTCGCCCTCGAACTTCACCTCGGCGCGGGTCTTGTAGTTGCCGTCGTCCTTGAAGAAGATGGTGCGCTCC
TGGACGTAGCCTTCGGGCATGGCGGACTTGAAGAAGTCGTGCTGCTTCATGTGGTCGGGGTAGCGGGCGA
AGCACTGCAGGCCGTAGCCGAAGGTGGTCACGAGGGTGGGCCAGGGCACGGGCAGCTTGCCGGTGGTGCA
GATGAACTTCAGGGTCAGCTTGCCGTAGGTGGCATCGCCCTCGCCCTCGCCGGACACGCTGAACTTGTGG
CCGTTTACGTCGCCGTCCAGCTCGACCAGGATGGGCACCACCCCGGTGAACAGCTCCTCGCCCTTGCTCA
CGGCGGCCGCCCTGCCGAACATTCTGATGTTGACCTCGTCGTTGGGGGGGGCATTCTTCTCGTGGTTCAG
TCCGAAGGGGTCGTCGGCCTCAGGCTTCTCCTGGCCAGGGAGGCAAGCCGGGTCCCACTTTCCCTCGAGC
ACTCCCCAGGCGGTGGACCACAGGATCACGCCGTAGGTGTTCTTGCACAGGCCGTCGGCGAGCAGATACA
GGATGGCGCTCACGTTCTCGTGGATCACGCACACGCCGGTGGGGGAAATCAGCCACACGATGGGGAACAT
GGTCCAGGCGATGAAGAAGATCAGCCTCAGCATCTTGATCCTCACCACCACCTTCTGGGCCAGAGGGGTG
CCCACGGACTCGAAGCCGTACAGTCCCACCTGGAAGATGGTGAACACCACGCTGTATTCGAAGACCAGGC
AGGTAGCGCCGAAGAAGAAGAACAGCCACTTCATGTACTCGGCGGGGGAGATGGTAGCGGTAATGCCCAT
CACCACCCTGATAATGCTGGCGGCCTGGGCGATGGGGTTCAGAGGGATGCTCTTGTACTTCACCAGAGCC
ATGTTGGAGATCTGGCCCAGCATAATGGGGCATGTGCACAGCCAGCTGGCCATCCTGGACCAGGGAAAGA
ACCTGCCGTCCCTCATCTGCAGTGTGCCATTGCCGGTGCTGGCCAGGGCGTATGTGATGGACTCCACGAA
GGGCAGGTACACGCTCTCCCAGGGCACCTTGGGGGCCCTGCTGATCATGAAGATGGTCTGGCATCCGCTC
ACCACGGCCCACACCAGCTGCAGCAGGCTCACGAAGGTGCTGTCGATCCTGCTCATGTTGTAGCACTCTG
TGTGGGTGCTGGCCCACTCGCCGTACACGACCTGGGAGGCCATGGATCCCGGCTAGCTACGTAGGCGCGC
CTTAATTAAGAAGTTCCTATACTTCTGATAGAATAGGAACTTCTTGCCTTAACCCAGAAATTATCACTGT
TATTCTTTAGAATGGTGCAAAGAGAAGTTCCTATACTTTCTAGAGAATAGGAACTTCCAGAATTCGATAT
CAAGCTTATCGATAATCAACCTCTGGATTACAAAATTTGTGAAAGATTGACTGGTATTCTTAACTATGTT
GCTCCTTTTACGCTATGTGGATACGCTGCTTTAATGCCTTTGTATCATGCTATTGCTTCCCGTATGGCTT
TCATTTTCTCCTCCTTGTATAAATCCTGGTTGCTGTCTCTTTATGAGGAGTTGTGGCCCGTTGTCAGGCA
ACGTGGCGTGGTGTGCACTGTGTTTGCTGACGCAACCCCCACTGGTTGGGGCATTGCCACCACCTGTCAG
CTCCTTTCCGGGACTTTCGCTTTCCCCCTCCCTATTGCCACGGCGGAACTCATCGCCGCCTGCCTTGCCC
GCTGCTGGACAGGGGCTCGGCTGTTGGGCACTGACAATTCCGTGGTGTTGTCGGGGAAATCATCGTCCTT
TCCTTGGCTGCTCGCCTATGTTGCCACCTGGATTCTGCGCGGGACGTCCTTCTGCTACGTCCCTTCGGCC
CTCAATCCAGCGGACCTTCCTTCCCGCGGCCTGCTGCCGGCTCTGCGGCCTCTTCCGCGTCTTCGCCTTC
GCCCTCAGACGAGTCGGATCTCCCTTTGGGCCGCCTCCCCGCATCGATACCGAGCGCTGCTCGAGAGATC
TACGGGTGGCATCCCTGTGACCCCTCCCCAGTGCCTCTCCTGGCCCTGGAAGTTGCCACTCCAGTGCCCA
CCAGCCTTGTCCTAATAAAATTAAGTTGCATCATTTTGTCTGACTAGGTGTCCTTCTATAATATTATGGG
GTGGAGGGGGGTGGTATGGAGCAAGGGGCAAGTTGGGAAGACAACCTGTAGGGCCTGCGGGGTCTATTGG
GAACCAAGCTGGAGTGCAGTGGCACAATCTTGGCTCACTGCAATCTCCGCCTCCTGGGTTCAAGCGATTC
TCCTGCCTCAGCCTCCCGAGTTGTTGGGATTCCAGGCATGCATGACCAGGCTCAGCTAATTTTTGTTTTT
TTGGTAGAGACGGGGTTTCACCATATTGGCCAGGCTGGTCTCCAACTCCTAATCTCAGGTGATCTACCCA
CCTTGGCCTCCCAAATTGCTGGGATTACAGGCGTGAACCACTGCTCCCTTCCCTGTCCTTCTGATTTTGT
AGGTAACCACGTGCGGACCGAGCGGCCGCAGGAACCCCTAGTGATGGAGTTGGCCACTCCCTCTCTGCGC
GCTCGCTCGCTCACTGAGGCCGGGCGACCAAAGGTCGCCCGACGCCCGGGCTTTGCCCGGGCGGCCTCAG
TGAGCGAGCGAGCGCGCAGCTGCCTGCAGGGGCGCCTGATGCGGTATTTTCTCCTTACGCATCTGTGCGG
TATTTCACACCGCATA
[142 nt withheld, positions 4777-4918]
C
[141 nt withheld, positions 4920-5060]
CCTTTGACGTTGGAGTCCACGTTCTTT
[37 nt withheld, positions 5088-5124]
ACCCTATCTCGGGCTATTCTTTTGATTTATAAGGGATTTTGCCGATTTCGGCCTATTGGTTAAAAAATGA
GCTGATTTAACAAAAATTTAACGCGAATTTTAACAAAATATTAACGTTTACAATTTTATGGTGCACTCTC
AGTACAATCTGCTCTGATGCCGCATAGTTAAGCCAGCCCCGACACCCGCCAACACCCGCTGACGCGCCCT
GACGGGCTTGTCTGCTCCCGGCATCCGCTTACAGACAAGCTGTGACCGTCTCCGGGAGCTGCATGTGTCA
GAGGTTTTCACCGTCATCACCGAAACGCGCGAGACGAAAGGGCCTCGTGATACGCCTATTTTTATAGGTT
AATGTCATGATAATAATGGTTTCTTAGACGTCAGGTGGCACTTTTCGGGGAAATGTGCGCGGAACCCCTA
TTTGTTTATTTTTCTAAATACATTCAAATATGTATCCGCTCATGAGACAATAACCCTGATAAATGCTTCA
ATAATATTGAAAAAGGAAGAGTATGAGTATTCAACATTTCCGTGTCGCCCTTATTCCCTTTTTTGCGGCA
TTTTGCCTTCCTGTTTTTGCTCACCCAGAAACGCTGGTGAAAGTAAAAGATGCTGAAGATCAGTTGGGTG
CACGAGTGGGTTACATCGAACTGGATCTCAACAGCGGTAAGATCCTTGAGAGTTTTCGCCCCGAAGAACG
TTTTCCAATGATGAGCACTTTTAAAGTTCTGCTATGTGGCGCGGTATTATCCCGTATTGACGCCGGGCAA
GAGCAACTCGGTCGCCGCATACACTATTCTCAGAATGACTTGGTTGAGTACTCACCAGTCACAGAAAAGC
ATCTTACGGATGGCATGACAGTAAGAGAATTATGCAGTGCTGCCATAACCATGAGTGATAACACTGCGGC
CAACTTACTTCTGACAACGATCGGAGGACCGAAGGAGCTAACCGCTTTTTTGCACAACATGGGGGATCAT
GTAACTCGCCTTGATCGTTGGGAACCGGAGCTGAATGAAGCCATACCAAACGACGAGCGTGACACCACGA
TGCCTGTAGCAATGGCAACAACGTTGCGCAAACTATTAACTGGCGAACTACTTACTCTAGCTTCCCGGCA
ACAATTAATAGACTGGATGGAGGCGGATAAAGTTGCAGGACCACTTCTGCGCTCGGCCCTTCCGGCTGGC
TGGTTTATTGCTGATAAATCTGGAGCCGGTGAGCGTGGGTCTCGCGGTATCATTGCAGCACTGGGGCCAG
ATGGTAAGCCCTCCCGTATCGTAGTTATCTACACGACGGGGAGTCAGGCAACTATGGATGAACGAAATAG
ACAGATCGCTGAGATAGGTGCCTCACTGATTAAGCATTGGTAACTGTCAGACCAAGTTTACTCATATATA
CTTTAGATTGATTTAAAACTTCATTTTTAATTTAAAAGGATCTAGGTGAAGATCCTTTTTGATAATCTCA
TGACCAAAATCCCTTAACGTGAGTTTTCGTTCCACTGAGCGTCAGACCCCGTAGAAAAGATCAAAGGATC
TTCTTGAGATCCTTTTTTTCTGCGCGTAATCTGCTGCTTGCAAACAAAAAAACCACCGCTACCAGCGGTG
GTTTGTTTGCCGGATCAAGAGCTACCAACTCTTTTTCCGAAGGTAACTGGCTTCAGCAGAGCGCAGATAC
CAAATACTGTCCTTCTAGTGTAGCCGTAGTTAGGCCACCACTTCAAGAACTCTGTAGCACCGCCTACATA
CCTCGCTCTGCTAATCCTGTTACCAGTGGCTGCTGCCAGTGGCGATAAGTCGTGTCTTACCGGGTTGGAC
TCAAGACGATAGTTACCGGATAAGGCGCAGCGGTCGGGCTGAACGGGGGGTTCGTGCACACAGCCCAGCT
TGGAGCGAACGACCTACACCGAACTGAGATACCTACAGCGTGAGCTATGAGAAAGCGCCACGCTTCCCGA
AGGGAGAAAGGCGGACAGGTATCCGGTAAGCGGCAGGGTCGGAACAGGAGAGCGCACGAGGGAGCTTCCA
GGGGGAAACGCCTGGTATCTTTATAGTCCTGTCGGGTTTCGCCACCTCTGACTTGAGCGTCGATTTTTGT
GATGCTCGTCAGGGGGGCGGAGCCTATGGAAAAACGCCAGCAACGCGGCCTTTTTACGGTTCCTGGCCTT
TTGCTGGCCTTTTGCTCACATGT
