Features (pLannotate 1.2.2; 21 found; start..end, strand, type, name):
     59..86      +  repeat_region  AAV2 ITR (fragment): inverted terminal repeat of adeno-associated virus serotype 2 inverted
    115..142     +  repeat_region  AAV2 ITR (fragment): inverted terminal repeat of adeno-associated virus serotype 2 inverted
    205..271     +  CDS            small t antigen (fragment): SV40 (simian virus 40) small t antigen
    278..1456    +  promoter       EF-1α promoter: strong constitutive promoter for human elongation factor EF-1α
   1497..1546    -  intron         β-globin intron (fragment): internally truncated intron from human β-globin
   1547..1580    +  protein_bind   FRT (minimal): supports FLP-mediated excision but not integration (Turan and Bode, 2011) FLP recombinase from the Saccharomyces cerevisiae 2μ plasmid
   1609..1698    -  CDS            NLGN4X (fragment): NLGNX_MACMU - Also known as NLGN4. Experimental evidence at transcript level: Swiss-Prot protein existence level 2. Putative neuronal cell surface protein involved in cell-cell- interactions. From Macaca mulatta (Rhesus macaque).
   1705..2418    -  CDS            EYFP: EYFP is a basic (constitutively fluorescent) green/yellow fluorescent protein published in 1996, derived from Aequorea victoria. It is reported to be a very rapidly-maturing weak dimer with high acid sensitivity.
   3371..3421    -  intron         β-globin intron (fragment): internally truncated intron from human β-globin
   3421..3454    -  protein_bind   FRT (minimal): supports FLP-mediated excision but not integration (Turan and Bode, 2011) FLP recombinase from the Saccharomyces cerevisiae 2μ plasmid
   3457..3481    +  misc_feature   MCS (fragment): pBluescript multiple cloning site
   3481..4069    +  misc_feature   WPRE: woodchuck hepatitis virus posttranscriptional regulatory element
   4101..4577    +  polyA_signal   hGH poly(A) signal: human growth hormone polyadenylation signal
   4617..4757    +  repeat_region  AAV2 ITR: inverted terminal repeat of adeno-associated virus serotype 2 inverted
   4762..4813    -  misc_feature   bom (fragment): basis of mobility region from pBR322
   4832..5287    +  rep_origin     f1 ori (sequence partly withheld): f1 bacteriophage origin of replication; arrow indicates direction of (+) strand synthesis
   5288..5337    -  misc_feature   bom (fragment): basis of mobility region from pBR322
   5439..5474    -  CDS            rop (fragment): Rop protein, which maintains plasmids at low copy number; rop
   5569..5673    +  promoter       AmpR promoter: bla
   5674..6534    +  CDS            AmpR: β-lactamase; bla; confers resistance to ampicillin, carbenicillin, and related antibiotics
   6705..7293    +  rep_origin     ori: high-copy-number ColE1/pMB1/pBR322/pUC origin of replication
>Addgene plasmid #114372 | pAAV-EF1α-FRT-FLEX-GtACR2-EYFP-Nlgn1C | addgene full sequence | sequence record 220113 | Addgene NGS Result
GGCCTTTTTACGGTTCCTGGCCTTTTGCTGGCCTTTTGCTCACATGTCCTGCAGGCAGCTGCGCGCTCGC
TCGCTCACTGAGGCCGCCCGGGCGTCGGGCGACCTTTGGTCGCCCGGCCTCAGTGAGCGAGCGAGCGCGC
AGAGAGGGAGTGGCCAACTCCATCACTAGGGGTTCCTGCGGCCGCACGCGTAAGCTTTGCAAAGATGGAT
AAAGTTTTAAACAGAGAGGAATCTTTGCAGCTAATGGACCTTCTAGGTCTTGAAAGGAGTGGGAATTGGC
TCCGGTGCCCGTCAGTGGGCAGAGCGCACATCGCCCACAGTCCCCGAGAAGTTGGGGGGAGGGGTCGGCA
ATTGAACCGGTGCCTAGAGAAGGTGGCGCGGGGTAAACTGGGAAAGTGATGTCGTGTACTGGCTCCGCCT
TTTTCCCGAGGGTGGGGGAGAACCGTATATAAGTGCAGTAGTCGCCGTGAACGTTCTTTTTCGCAACGGG
TTTGCCGCCAGAACACAGGTAAGTGCCGTGTGTGGTTCCCGCGGGCCTGGCCTCTTTACGGGTTATGGCC
CTTGCGTGCCTTGAATTACTTCCACCTGGCTGCAGTACGTGATTCTTGATCCCGAGCTTCGGGTTGGAAG
TGGGTGGGAGAGTTCGAGGCCTTGCGCTTAAGGAGCCCCTTCGCCTCGTGCTTGAGTTGAGGCCTGGCCT
GGGCGCTGGGGCCGCCGCGTGCGAATCTGGTGGCACCTTCGCGCCTGTCTCGCTGCTTTCGATAAGTCTC
TAGCCATTTAAAATTTTTGATGACCTGCTGCGACGCTTTTTTTCTGGCAAGATAGTCTTGTAAATGCGGG
CCAAGATCTGCACACTGGTATTTCGGTTTTTGGGGCCGCGGGCGGCGACGGGGCCCGTGCGTCCCAGCGC
ACATGTTCGGCGAGGCGGGGCCTGCGAGCGCGGCCACCGAGAATCGGACGGGGGTAGTCTCAAGCTGGCC
GGCCTGCTCTGGTGCCTGGCCTCGCGCCGCCGTGTATCGCCCCGCCCTGGGCGGCAAGGCTGGCCCGGTC
GGCACCAGTTGCGTGAGCGGAAAGATGGCCGCTTCCCGGCCCTGCTGCAGGGAGCTCAAAATGGAGGACG
CGGCGCTCGGGAGAGCGGGCGGGTGAGTCACCCACACAAAGGAAAAGGGCCTTTCCGTCCTCAGCCGTCG
CTTCATGTGACTCCACGGAGTACCGGGCGCCGTCCAGGCACCTCGATTAGTTCTCGAGCTTTTGGAGTAC
GTCGTCTTTAGGTTGGGGGGAGGGGTTTTATGCGATGGAGTTTCCCCACACTGAGTGGGTGGAGACTGAA
GTTAGGCCAGCTTGGCACTTGATGTAATTCTCCTTGGAATTTGCCCTTTTTGAGTTTGGATCTTGGTTCA
TTCTCAAGCCTCAGACAGTGGTTCAAAGTTTTTTTCTTCCATTTCAGGTGTCGTGAGGTACCGAAGTTCC
TATTCTATCAGAAGTATAGGAACTTCGCAGAATGGTAGCTGGATTGTAGCTGCTATTAGCAATATGAAAC
CTCTTAGAAGTTCCTATTCTCTAGAAAGTATAGGAACTTCGAATTCTTACTTGTACAGTTTAAACTCACA
TGGTTATGGTATTGGGTGTCATCAGGGGAATGTCGTCTGGGCTTCGGCGCATTGCCAGGGTATAGTCCGG
AGGGCATGCTGTCCTCAGCACCACCTTGTACAGCTCGTCCATGCCGAGAGTGATCCCGGCGGCGGTCACG
AACTCCAGCAGGACCATGTGATCGCGCTTCTCGTTGGGGTCTTTGCTCAGGGCGGACTGGTAGCTCAGGT
AGTGGTTGTCGGGCAGCAGCACGGGGCCGTCGCCGATGGGGGTGTTCTGCTGGTAGTGGTCGGCGAGCTG
CACGCTGCCGTCCTCGATGTTGTGGCGGATCTTGAAGTTCACCTTGATGCCGTTCTTCTGCTTGTCGGCC
ATGATATAGACGTTGTGGCTGTTGTAGTTGTACTCCAGCTTGTGCCCCAGGATGTTGCCGTCCTCCTTGA
AGTCGATGCCCTTCAGCTCGATGCGGTTCACCAGGGTGTCGCCCTCGAACTTCACCTCGGCGCGGGTCTT
GTAGTTGCCGTCGTCCTTGAAGAAGATGGTGCGCTCCTGGACGTAGCCTTCGGGCATGGCGGACTTGAAG
AAGTCGTGCTGCTTCATGTGGTCGGGGTAGCGGGCGAAGCACTGCAGGCCGTAGCCGAAGGTGGTCACGA
GGGTGGGCCAGGGCACGGGCAGCTTGCCGGTGGTGCAGATGAACTTCAGGGTCAGCTTGCCGTAGGTGGC
ATCGCCCTCGCCCTCGCCGGACACGCTGAACTTGTGGCCGTTTACGTCGCCGTCCAGCTCGACCAGGATG
GGCACCACCCCGGTGAACAGCTCCTCGCCCTTGCTCACGGCGGCCGCCCTGCCGAACATTCTGATGTTGA
CCTCGTCGTTGGGGGGGGCATTCTTCTCGTGGTTCAGTCCGAAGGGGTCGTCGGCCTCAGGCTTCTCCTG
GCCAGGGAGGCAAGCCGGGTCCCACTTTCCCTCGAGCACTCCCCAGGCGGTGGACCACAGGATCACGCCG
TAGGTGTTCTTGCACAGGCCGTCGGCGAGCAGATACAGGATGGCGCTCACGTTCTCGTGGATCACGCACA
CGCCGGTGGGGGAAATCAGCCACACGATGGGGAACATGGTCCAGGCGATGAAGAAGATCAGCCTCAGCAT
CTTGATCCTCACCACCACCTTCTGGGCCAGAGGGGTGCCCACGGACTCGAAGCCGTACAGTCCCACCTGG
AAGATGGTGAACACCACGCTGTATTCGAAGACCAGGCAGGTAGCGCCGAAGAAGAAGAACAGCCACTTCA
TGTACTCGGCGGGGGAGATGGTAGCGGTAATGCCCATCACCACCCTGATAATGCTGGCGGCCTGGGCGAT
GGGGTTCAGAGGGATGCTCTTGTACTTCACCAGAGCCATGTTGGAGATCTGGCCCAGCATAATGGGGCAT
GTGCACAGCCAGCTGGCCATCCTGGACCAGGGAAAGAACCTGCCGTCCCTCATCTGCAGTGTGCCATTGC
CGGTGCTGGCCAGGGCGTATGTGATGGACTCCACGAAGGGCAGGTACACGCTCTCCCAGGGCACCTTGGG
GGCCCTGCTGATCATGAAGATGGTCTGGCATCCGCTCACCACGGCCCACACCAGCTGCAGCAGGCTCACG
AAGGTGCTGTCGATCCTGCTCATGTTGTAGCACTCTGTGTGGGTGCTGGCCCACTCGCCGTACACGACCT
GGGAGGCCATGGATCCCGGCTAGCTACGTAGGCGCGCCTTAATTAAGAAGTTCCTATACTTCTGATAGAA
TAGGAACTTCTTGCCTTAACCCAGAAATTATCACTGTTATTCTTTAGAATGGTGCAAAGAGAAGTTCCTA
TACTTTCTAGAGAATAGGAACTTCCAGAATTCGATATCAAGCTTATCGATAATCAACCTCTGGATTACAA
AATTTGTGAAAGATTGACTGGTATTCTTAACTATGTTGCTCCTTTTACGCTATGTGGATACGCTGCTTTA
ATGCCTTTGTATCATGCTATTGCTTCCCGTATGGCTTTCATTTTCTCCTCCTTGTATAAATCCTGGTTGC
TGTCTCTTTATGAGGAGTTGTGGCCCGTTGTCAGGCAACGTGGCGTGGTGTGCACTGTGTTTGCTGACGC
AACCCCCACTGGTTGGGGCATTGCCACCACCTGTCAGCTCCTTTCCGGGACTTTCGCTTTCCCCCTCCCT
ATTGCCACGGCGGAACTCATCGCCGCCTGCCTTGCCCGCTGCTGGACAGGGGCTCGGCTGTTGGGCACTG
ACAATTCCGTGGTGTTGTCGGGGAAATCATCGTCCTTTCCTTGGCTGCTCGCCTATGTTGCCACCTGGAT
TCTGCGCGGGACGTCCTTCTGCTACGTCCCTTCGGCCCTCAATCCAGCGGACCTTCCTTCCCGCGGCCTG
CTGCCGGCTCTGCGGCCTCTTCCGCGTCTTCGCCTTCGCCCTCAGACGAGTCGGATCTCCCTTTGGGCCG
CCTCCCCGCATCGATACCGAGCGCTGCTCGAGAGATCTACGGGTGGCATCCCTGTGACCCCTCCCCAGTG
CCTCTCCTGGCCCTGGAAGTTGCCACTCCAGTGCCCACCAGCCTTGTCCTAATAAAATTAAGTTGCATCA
TTTTGTCTGACTAGGTGTCCTTCTATAATATTATGGGGTGGAGGGGGGTGGTATGGAGCAAGGGGCAAGT
TGGGAAGACAACCTGTAGGGCCTGCGGGGTCTATTGGGAACCAAGCTGGAGTGCAGTGGCACAATCTTGG
CTCACTGCAATCTCCGCCTCCTGGGTTCAAGCGATTCTCCTGCCTCAGCCTCCCGAGTTGTTGGGATTCC
AGGCATGCATGACCAGGCTCAGCTAATTTTTGTTTTTTTGGTAGAGACGGGGTTTCACCATATTGGCCAG
GCTGGTCTCCAACTCCTAATCTCAGGTGATCTACCCACCTTGGCCTCCCAAATTGCTGGGATTACAGGCG
TGAACCACTGCTCCCTTCCCTGTCCTTCTGATTTTGTAGGTAACCACGTGCGGACCGAGCGGCCGCAGGA
ACCCCTAGTGATGGAGTTGGCCACTCCCTCTCTGCGCGCTCGCTCGCTCACTGAGGCCGGGCGACCAAAG
GTCGCCCGACGCCCGGGCTTTGCCCGGGCGGCCTCAGTGAGCGAGCGAGCGCGCAGCTGCCTGCAGGGGC
GCCTGATGCGGTATTTTCTCCTTACGCATCTGTGCGGTATTTCACACCGCATA
[95 nt withheld, positions 4814-4908]
T
[46 nt withheld, positions 4910-4955]
C
[141 nt withheld, positions 4957-5097]
CCTTTGACGTTGGAGTCCACGTTCTTT
[37 nt withheld, positions 5125-5161]
ACTCTATCTCGGGCTATTCTTTTGATTTATAAGGGATTTTGCCGATTTCGGTCTATTGGTTAAAAAATGA
GCTGATTTAACAAAAATTTAACGCGAATTTTAACAAAATATTAACGTTTACAATTTTATGGTGCACTCTC
AGTACAATCTGCTCTGATGCCGCATAGTTAAGCCAGCCCCGACACCCGCCAACACCCGCTGACGCGCCCT
GACGGGCTTGTCTGCTCCCGGCATCCGCTTACAGACAAGCTGTGACCGTCTCCGGGAGCTGCATGTGTCA
GAGGTTTTCACCGTCATCACCGAAACGCGCGAGACGAAAGGGCCTCGTGATACGCCTATTTTTATAGGTT
AATGTCATGATAATAATGGTTTCTTAGACGTCAGGTGGCACTTTTCGGGGAAATGTGCGCGGAACCCCTA
TTTGTTTATTTTTCTAAATACATTCAAATATGTATCCGCTCATGAGACAATAACCCTGATAAATGCTTCA
ATAATATTGAAAAAGGAAGAGTATGAGTATTCAACATTTCCGTGTCGCCCTTATTCCCTTTTTTGCGGCA
TTTTGCCTTCCTGTTTTTGCTCACCCAGAAACGCTGGTGAAAGTAAAAGATGCTGAAGATCAGTTGGGTG
CACGAGTGGGTTACATCGAACTGGATCTCAACAGCGGTAAGATCCTTGAGAGTTTTCGCCCCGAAGAACG
TTTTCCAATGATGAGCACTTTTAAAGTTCTGCTATGTGGCGCGGTATTATCCCGTATTGACGCCGGGCAA
GAGCAACTCGGTCGCCGCATACACTATTCTCAGAATGACTTGGTTGAGTACTCACCAGTCACAGAAAAGC
ATCTTACGGATGGCATGACAGTAAGAGAATTATGCAGTGCTGCCATAACCATGAGTGATAACACTGCGGC
CAACTTACTTCTGACAACGATCGGAGGACCGAAGGAGCTAACCGCTTTTTTGCACAACATGGGGGATCAT
GTAACTCGCCTTGATCGTTGGGAACCGGAGCTGAATGAAGCCATACCAAACGACGAGCGTGACACCACGA
TGCCTGTAGCAATGGCAACAACGTTGCGCAAACTATTAACTGGCGAACTACTTACTCTAGCTTCCCGGCA
ACAATTAATAGACTGGATGGAGGCGGATAAAGTTGCAGGACCACTTCTGCGCTCGGCCCTTCCGGCTGGC
TGGTTTATTGCTGATAAATCTGGAGCCGGTGAGCGTGGGTCTCGCGGTATCATTGCAGCACTGGGGCCAG
ATGGTAAGCCCTCCCGTATCGTAGTTATCTACACGACGGGGAGTCAGGCAACTATGGATGAACGAAATAG
ACAGATCGCTGAGATAGGTGCCTCACTGATTAAGCATTGGTAACTGTCAGACCAAGTTTACTCATATATA
CTTTAGATTGATTTAAAACTTCATTTTTAATTTAAAAGGATCTAGGTGAAGATCCTTTTTGATAATCTCA
TGACCAAAATCCCTTAACGTGAGTTTTCGTTCCACTGAGCGTCAGACCCCGTAGAAAAGATCAAAGGATC
TTCTTGAGATCCTTTTTTTCTGCGCGTAATCTGCTGCTTGCAAACAAAAAAACCACCGCTACCAGCGGTG
GTTTGTTTGCCGGATCAAGAGCTACCAACTCTTTTTCCGAAGGTAACTGGCTTCAGCAGAGCGCAGATAC
CAAATACTGTTCTTCTAGTGTAGCCGTAGTTAGGCCACCACTTCAAGAACTCTGTAGCACCGCCTACATA
CCTCGCTCTGCTAATCCTGTTACCAGTGGCTGCTGCCAGTGGCGATAAGTCGTGTCTTACCGGGTTGGAC
TCAAGACGATAGTTACCGGATAAGGCGCAGCGGTCGGGCTGAACGGGGGGTTCGTGCACACAGCCCAGCT
TGGAGCGAACGACCTACACCGAACTGAGATACCTACAGCGTGAGCTATGAGAAAGCGCCACGCTTCCCGA
AGGGAGAAAGGCGGACAGGTATCCGGTAAGCGGCAGGGTCGGAACAGGAGAGCGCACGAGGGAGCTTCCA
GGGGGAAACGCCTGGTATCTTTATAGTCCTGTCGGGTTTCGCCACCTCTGACTTGAGCGTCGATTTTTGT
GATGCTCGTCAGGGGGGCGGAGCCTATGGAAAAACGCCAGCAACGC
